Addgene plasmid #72148: Sema3f(L,-)-Fc-His
Purpose: Expresses the Sema3F protein (truncated at cleavage site P3; ie, long and contains a 93 nt deletion in exon 3), C-terminally fused to the Fc region of human IgG1 + 6X histidine tag.
Depositing lab: Woj Wojtowicz. Depositing organization: University of California, Berkeley. Publication: An extracellular biochemical screen reveals that FLRTs and Unc5s mediate neuronal subtype recognition in the retina. Visser JJ, Cheng Y, Perry SC, Chastain AB, Parsa B, Masri SS, Ray TA, Kay JN, Wojtowicz WM. Elife. 2015 Dec 3;4. pii: e08149. doi: 10.7554/eLife.08149. PubMed 26633812.
Backbone
  Vector backbone: pCMVi-SV40ori
  Vector type: Mammalian Expression
Growth in bacteria
  Bacterial resistance: Ampicillin, 100 μg/mL
  Growth temperature: 37°C
  Growth strain: DH5alpha
  Copy number: High Copy
Gene/Insert
  Gene/Insert name: Sema3f (alt names: Semaphorin 3F; Sema4; Semak; NCBI gene ID 20350; Reference sequence NM_011349.3)
  Species: M. musculus (mouse)
  Insert size (bp): 2232
  Mutation: V319I
  Entrez Gene: Sema3f (a.k.a. Sem, Sema4, Semak)
  Promoter: CMV
  Tag / fusion protein: Fc-His (C terminal on backbone)
  Cloning method: Restriction Enzyme; 5′ cloning site XhoI (not destroyed); 3′ cloning site AscI (not destroyed)
  Sequencing primers: 5′ GTCAGAGGTAACTCCCGTTGC; 3′ ATCATGAGGGTGTCCTTG
Terms and licenses: Academic/Nonprofit Terms; Industry Terms: Not Available to Industry
How to cite: Sema3f(L,-)-Fc-His was a gift from Woj Wojtowicz (Addgene plasmid # 72148 ; http://n2t.net/addgene:72148 ; RRID:Addgene_72148)
