[The description below was written by a language model from this plasmid's Addgene catalogue record and pLannotate feature annotations shown in this document.]
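Description:
Sema3f(L,-)-Fc-His is a mammalian expression plasmid of about 8 kb built on the pCMVi-SV40ori backbone, designed to produce a soluble, tagged form of mouse Semaphorin 3F. In bacteria it is maintained as a high-copy plasmid through a ColE1/pUC-type origin and selected with ampicillin via the β-lactamase gene. The backbone also carries an f1 phage origin and small remnants of rop, bom and lacZα that appear to be leftovers from earlier vector lineages. An SV40 enhancer/early promoter region, which contains the SV40 origin implied by the backbone name, would allow episomal amplification in cells expressing large T antigen.

The expression cassette uses the human CMV immediate-early enhancer and promoter followed by CMV intron A, an arrangement that generally boosts transcript processing and expression levels. Downstream lies the 2,232 bp Sema3f insert, cloned between XhoI and AscI sites. According to the record, this is the "long" form truncated at proteolytic cleavage site P3, it carries a 93-nucleotide deletion in exon 3, and it contains a V319I substitution. The coding sequence is fused in frame at its C-terminus to the Fc region of human IgG1 and a 6X histidine tag, both supplied by the backbone, and the transcript ends at an SV40 polyadenylation signal. The histidine tag is not separately annotated in the feature table.

The Fc portion typically dimerises the fusion and permits capture or detection with Fc-binding reagents, while the His tag offers metal-affinity purification. The associated publication describes an extracellular biochemical screen for recognition proteins in the retina, consistent with use as a secreted recombinant protein in binding assays.
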