Features (pLannotate 1.2.2; 14 found; start..end, strand, type, name):
     25..408     +  enhancer       CMV enhancer: human cytomegalovirus immediate early enhancer
    410..609     +  promoter       CMV promoter: human cytomegalovirus (CMV) immediate early promoter
    748..1573    +  intron         CMV intron A: human cytomegalovirus intron A (Chapman et al., 1991)
   1610..3841    +  CDS            Sema3f (fragment): SEM3F_MOUSE - Experimental evidence at transcript level: Swiss-Prot protein existence level 2. From Mus musculus (Mouse).
   3827..4531    +  CDS            IGHG1 (fragment): IGHG1_HUMAN - Experimental evidence at protein level: Swiss-Prot protein existence level 1. Constant region of immunoglobulin heavy chains. Immunoglobulins, also known as antibodies, are membrane-bound or secreted glycoproteins produced by B lymphocytes. In the recognition phase of humoral immunity, the membrane-bound immunoglobulins serve as receptors which, upon binding of a specific antigen, trigger the clonal expansion and differentiation of B lymphocytes into immunoglobulins- secreting plasma cells. Secreted immunoglobulins mediate the effector phase of humoral immunity, which results in
   4581..4702    +  polyA_signal   SV40 poly(A) signal: SV40 polyadenylation signal
   4911..5499    -  rep_origin     ori: high-copy-number ColE1/pMB1/pBR322/pUC origin of replication
   5670..6530    -  CDS            AmpR: β-lactamase; bla; confers resistance to ampicillin, carbenicillin, and related antibiotics
   6531..6635    -  promoter       AmpR promoter: bla
   6730..6765    +  CDS            rop (fragment): Rop protein, which maintains plasmids at low copy number; rop
   6788..7118    +  promoter       SV40 promoter: SV40 enhancer and early promoter
   7241..7340    +  misc_feature   bom (fragment): basis of mobility region from pBR322
   7368..7796    -  rep_origin     f1 ori (sequence partly withheld): f1 bacteriophage origin of replication; arrow indicates direction of (+) strand synthesis
   7800..7957    -  CDS            lacZα (fragment): LacZα fragment of β-galactosidase; lacZ fragment
>Addgene plasmid #72148 | Sema3f(L,-)-Fc-His | depositor full sequence | sequence record 139007 | Full sequence
GTCGAGGTCTCGACGGTATCGATTGACATTGATTATTGACTAGCTAGTTATTAATAGTAATCAATTACGG
GGTCATTAGTTCATAGCCCATATATGGAGTTCCGCGTTACATAACTTACGGTAAATGGCCCGCCTGGCTG
ACCGCCCAACGACCCCCGCCCATTGACGTCAATAATGACGTATGTTCCCATAGTAACGCCAATAGGGACT
TTCCATTGACGTCAATGGGTGGAGTATTTACGGTAAACTGCCCACTTGGCAGTACATCAAGTGTATCATA
TGCCAAGTCCGCCCCCTATTGACGTCAATGACGGTAAATGGCCCGCCTGGCATTATGCCCAGTACATGAC
CTTACGGGACTTTCCTACTTGGCAGTACATCTACGTATTAGTCATCGCTATTACCATGGTGATGCGGTTT
TGGCAGTACACCAATGGGCGTGGATAGCGGTTTGACTCACGGGGATTTCCAAGTCTCCACCCCATTGACG
TCAATGGGAGTTTGTTTTGGCACCAAAATCAACGGGACTTTCCAAAATGTCGTAATAACCCCGCCCCGTT
GACGCAAATGGGCGGTAGGCGTGTACGGTGGGAGGTCTATATAAGCAGAGCTCGTTTAGTGAACCGTCAG
ATCGCCTGGAGACGCCATCCACGCTGTTTTGACCTCCATAGAAGACACCGGGACCGATCCAGCCTCCGCG
GCCGGGAACGGTGCATTGGAACGCGGATTCCCCGTGCCAAGAGTGACGTAAGTACCGCCTATAGACTCTA
TAGGCACACCCCTTTGGCTCTTATGCATGCTATACTGTTTTTGGCTTGGGGCCTATACACCCCCGCTTCC
ATATGCTATAGGTGATGGTATAGCTTAGCCTATAGGTGTGGGTTATTGACCATTATTGACCACTCCCCTA
TTGGTGACGATACTTTCCATTACTAATCCATAACATGGCTCTTTGCCACAACTATCTCTATTGGCTATAT
GCCAATACTCTGTCCTTCAGAGACTGACACGGACTCTGTATTTTTACAGGATGGGGTCCCATTTATTATT
TACAAATTCACATATACAACAACGCCGTCCCCCGTGCCCGCAGTTTTTATTAAACATAGCGTGGGATCTC
CACGCGAATCTCGGGTACGTGTTCCGGACATGGGCTCTTCTCCGGTAGCGGCGGAGCTTCCACATCCGAG
CCCTGGTCCCATGCCTCCAGCGGCTCATGGTCGCTCGGCAGCTCCTTGCTCCTAACAGTGGAGGCCAGAC
TTAGGCACAGCACAATGCCCACCACCACCAGTGTGCCGCACAAGGCCGTGGCGGTAGGGTATGTGTCTGA
AAATGAGCTCGGAGATTGGGCTCGCACCGCTGACGCAGATGGAAGACTTAAGGCAGCGGCAGAAGAAGAT
GCAGGCAGCTGAGTTGTTGTATTCTGATAAGAGTCAGAGGTAACTCCCGTTGCGGTGCTGTTAACGGTGG
AGGGCAGTGTAGTCTGAGCAGTACTCGTTGCTGCCGCGCGCGCCACCAGACATAATAGCTGACAGACTAA
CAGACTGTTCCTTTCCATGGGTCTTTTCTGCAGAAGCTTGAATTCTCGAGGATCCGCGGCCGCGCCACCA
TGCTTGTCACTGCCTTCATCCTCTGGGCTTCCCTGCTGACCGGGGCCTGGCCTGCTACCCCTATCCAGGA
CCAGCTTCCAGCCACACCTAGAGTCCGACTGTCATTCAAAGAACTTAAGGCCACCGGTACCGCCCACTTC
TTCAACTTTCTGCTCAACACTACAGACTACAGAATCCTGCTCAAGGATGAGGACCATGACCGCATGTATG
TGGGCAGCAAGGACTACGTGCTGTCCCTGGACCTGCATGACATCAACCGAGAGCCCCTTATTATCCATTG
GGCAGCCTCCCCGCAGCGCATTGAGGAGTGCATACTGTCAGGCAAGGATGGCAATGGAGAGTGTGGTAAC
TTCGTCCGGCTCATCCAGCCTTGGAACCGAACACACCTGTATGTGTGTGGGACCGGTGCCTACAACCCCA
TGTGCACCTATGTGAACCGTGGCCGTCGCGCACAGGATTACATCTTCTACCTGGAGCCTGAGAAACTGGA
GTCAGGAAAAGGCAAATGTCCCTATGACCCCAAGCTGGACACAGCCTCAGCCCTCATCAATGAGGAACTC
TATGCAGGAGTGTACATCGATTTTATGGGTACCGATGCAGCCATTTTCCGCACGCTGGGGAAGCAGACAG
CCATGCGCACAGATCAGTACAACTCCCGGTGGCTCAATGATCCTTCCTTCATACATGCTGAGCTCATCCC
TGACAGCGCAGAGCGCAATGACGATAAACTCTACTTCTTCTTCCGAGAGCGCTCGGCAGAGGCGCCACAG
AACCCTGCTGTGTATGCCCGCATCGGGCGCATCTGCCTCAACGATGACGGTGGCCATTGCTGCCTGGTCA
ACAAGTGGAGCACATTCCTGAAGGCTCGGCTCGTCTGCTCCGTGCCAGGCGAGGATGGTATCGAGACCCA
CTTCGACGAACTCCAGGATGTGTTTGTCCAGCAGACCCAGGACATCAGGAACCCAGTCATTTATGCTGTC
TTTACCTCTTCAGGCTCTGTGTTCCGAGGGTCTGCAGTGTGTGTCTACTCCATGGCTGATATCCGCATGG
TCTTCAATGGGCCTTTTGCTCACAAGGAGGGCCCCAACTATCAATGGATGCCCTTCTCAGGAAAGATGCC
CTATCCTCGGCCTGGCACATGCCCTGGTGGAACCTTCACGCCCTCGATGAAGTCCACTAAGGACTACCCT
GATGAAGTGATCAACTTCATGCGCACTCATCCGCTCATGTACCAGGCCGTCTACCCGCTCCAGCGGCGAC
CCCTGGTGGTCCGTACAGGCGCTCCCTACCGCCTCACCACTGTCGCTGTGGACCAGGTGGATGCAGCTGA
TGGACGCTATGAGGTGCTTTTCCTGGGCACAGACCGCGGGACAGTGCAGAAGGTCATCGTGCTGCCCAAG
GACGACCAGGAGGTGGAAGAGCTGATGCTAGAGGAAGTGGAGGTCTTCAAGGAACCAGCACCTGTTAAGA
CCATGACCATCTCTTCCAAGAGGCAACAACTGTATGTGGCCTCAGCCGTGGGTGTCACACACCTGAGCCT
GCACCGCTGCCAGGCCTATGGAGCTGCCTGTGCCGACTGCTGCCTTGCCCGCGATCCCTACTGTGCCTGG
GATGGCCAGGCCTGCTCTCGCTACACAGCATCCTCCAAGAGGCGGAGTCGCCGGCAAGATGTCCGCCACG
GGAACCCTATCAGACAGTGCCGTGGTTTCAATTCCAATGCAAACAAGAATGCCGTAGAGTCTGTGCAGTA
CGGAGTGGCCGGCAGCGCAGCTTTCCTTGAGTGTCAGCCCCGCTCACCTCAAGCCACTGTCAAGTGGCTG
TTCCAGCGAGATCCCAGTGATCGGCGCCGTGAGATTCGCGCAGAGGACCGCTTCCTGCGTACAGAGCAGG
GGCTGTTGCTTCGCGCCCTGCAGCTTGGTGACCGCGGCCTCTACTCCTGCACGGCCACTGAGAACAACTT
CAAGCACATCGTCACGCGGGTGCAGCTGCATGTACTGGGCCGGGATGCCGTCCATGCTGCCCTCTTCCCC
CCACTGGCTGTGAGCGTCCCTCCACCTCCTGGCACAGGCCCTCCAACGCCTCCTTACCAGGAGCTGGCCC
AGCTCCTAGCCCAGCCGGAAGTGGGCCTCATCCATCAGTACTGCCAGGGTTACTGGCGCCACGTGCCCCC
CAGACCCAGGGAGGCGCCAGGAGCACTTAGGCCTCCTGAACTCCAGGACCAGAAAAAGCCGGGCGCGCCT
GACAAAACTCACACATGCCCACCGTGCCCAGCACCTGAACTCCTGGGGGGACCGTCAGTCTTCCTCTTCC
CCCCAAAACCCAAGGACACCCTCATGATCTCCCGGACCCCTGAGGTCACATGCGTGGTGGTGGACGTGAG
CCACGAAGACCCTGAGGTCAAGTTCAACTGGTACGTGGACGGCGTGGAGGTGCATAATGCCAAGACAAAG
CCGCGGGAGGAGCAGTACAACAGCACGTACCGTGTGGTCAGCGTCCTCACCGTCCTGCACCAGGACTGGC
TGAATGGCAAGGAGTACAAGTGCAAGGTCTCCAACAAAGCCCTCCCAGCCCCCATCGAGAAAACCATCTC
CAAAGCCAAAGGGCAGCCCCGAGAACCACAGGTGTATACCCTGCCCCCATCCCGGGATGAGCTGACCAAG
AACCAGGTCAGCCTGACCTGCCTGGTCAAAGGCTTCTATCCCAGCGACATCGCCGTGGAGTGGGAGAGCA
ATGGGCAGCCGGAGAACAACTACAAGACCACGCCTCCCGTGCTGGACTCCGACGGCTCCTTCTTCCTCTA
CAGCAAGCTCACCGTGGACAAGAGCAGGTGGCAGCAGGGGAACGTCTTCTCATGCTCCGTGATGCATGAG
GCTCTGCACAACCACTACACGCAGAAGAGCCTCTCCCTGTCTCCGGGTAAAGGCGGCCATCATCACCATC
ACCATTAATCTAGAGATCTTATTAAAGCAGAACTTGTTTATTGCAGCTTATAATGGTTACAAATAAAGCA
ATAGCATCACAAATTTCACAAATAAAGCATTTTTTTCACTGCATTCTAGTTGTGGTTTGTCCAAACTCAT
CAATGTATCTTATCATGTCTGGTCGACTCTAGCTAGACTCTTCCGCTTCCTCGCTCACTGACTCGCTGCG
CTCGGTCGTTCGGCTGCGGCGAGCGGTATCAGCTCACTCAAAGGCGGTAATACGGTTATCCACAGAATCA
GGGGATAACGCAGGAAAGAACATGTGAGCAAAAGGCCAGCAAAAGGCCAGGAACCGTAAAAAGGCCGCGT
TGCTGGCGTTTTTCCATAGGCTCCGCCCCCCTGACGAGCATCACAAAAATCGACGCTCAAGTCAGAGGTG
GCGAAACCCGACAGGACTATAAAGATACCAGGCGTTTCCCCCTGGAAGCTCCCTCGTGCGCTCTCCTGTT
CCGACCCTGCCGCTTACCGGATACCTGTCCGCCTTTCTCCCTTCGGGAAGCGTGGCGCTTTCTCATAGCT
CACGCTGTAGGTATCTCAGTTCGGTGTAGGTCGTTCGCTCCAAGCTGGGCTGTGTGCACGAACCCCCCGT
TCAGCCCGACCGCTGCGCCTTATCCGGTAACTATCGTCTTGAGTCCAACCCGGTAAGACACGACTTATCG
CCACTGGCAGCAGCCACTGGTAACAGGATTAGCAGAGCGAGGTATGTAGGCGGTGCTACAGAGTTCTTGA
AGTGGTGGCCTAACTACGGCTACACTAGAAGAACAGTATTTGGTATCTGCGCTCTGCTGAAGCCAGTTAC
CTTCGGAAAAAGAGTTGGTAGCTCTTGATCCGGCAAACAAACCACCGCTGGTAGCGGTGGTTTTTTTGTT
TGCAAGCAGCAGATTACGCGCAGAAAAAAAGGATCTCAAGAAGATCCTTTGATCTTTTCTACGGGGTCTG
ACGCTCAGTGGAACGAAAACTCACGTTAAGGGATTTTGGTCATGAGATTATCAAAAAGGATCTTCACCTA
GATCCTTTTAAATTAAAAATGAAGTTTTAAATCAATCTAAAGTATATATGAGTAAACTTGGTCTGACAGT
TACCAATGCTTAATCAGTGAGGCACCTATCTCAGCGATCTGTCTATTTCGTTCATCCATAGTTGCCTGAC
TCCCCGTCGTGTAGATAACTACGATACGGGAGGGCTTACCATCTGGCCCCAGTGCTGCAATGATACCGCG
AGACCCACGCTCACCGGCTCCAGATTTATCAGCAATAAACCAGCCAGCCGGAAGGGCCGAGCGCAGAAGT
GGTCCTGCAACTTTATCCGCCTCCATCCAGTCTATTAATTGTTGCCGGGAAGCTAGAGTAAGTAGTTCGC
CAGTTAATAGTTTGCGCAACGTTGTTGCCATTGCTACAGGCATCGTGGTGTCACGCTCGTCGTTTGGTAT
GGCTTCATTCAGCTCCGGTTCCCAACGATCAAGGCGAGTTACATGATCCCCCATGTTGTGCAAAAAAGCG
GTTAGCTCCTTCGGTCCTCCGATCGTTGTCAGAAGTAAGTTGGCCGCAGTGTTATCACTCATGGTTATGG
CAGCACTGCATAATTCTCTTACTGTCATGCCATCCGTAAGATGCTTTTCTGTGACTGGTGAGTACTCAAC
CAAGTCATTCTGAGAATAGTGTATGCGGCGACCGAGTTGCTCTTGCCCGGCGTCAATACGGGATAATACC
GCGCCACATAGCAGAACTTTAAAAGTGCTCATCATTGGAAAACGTTCTTCGGGGCGAAAACTCTCAAGGA
TCTTACCGCTGTTGAGATCCAGTTCGATGTAACCCACTCGTGCACCCAACTGATCTTCAGCATCTTTTAC
TTTCACCAGCGTTTCTGGGTGAGCAAAAACAGGAAGGCAAAATGCCGCAAAAAAGGGAATAAGGGCGACA
CGGAAATGTTGAATACTCATACTCTTCCTTTTTCAATATTATTGAAGCATTTATCAGGGTTATTGTCTCA
TGAGCGGATACATATTTGAATGTATTTAGAAAAATAAACAAATAGGGGTTCCGCGCACATTTCCCCGAAA
AGTGCCACCTGACGTCTAAGAAACCATTATTATCATGACATTAACCTATAAAAATAGGCGTATCACGAGG
CCCTTTCGTCTCGCGCGTTTCGGTGATGACGGTGAAAACCTCTGACACATGCAGCTCCCGGAGGAATGTG
TGTCAGTTAGGGTGTGGAAAGTCCCCAGGCTCCCCAGGCAGGCAGAAGTATGCAAAGCATGCATCTCAAT
TAGTCAGCAACCAGGTGTGGAAAGTCCCCAGGCTCCCCAGCAGGCAGAAGTATGCAAAGCATGCATCTCA
ATTAGTCAGCAACCATAGTCCCGCCCCTAACTCCGCCCATCCCGCCCCTAACTCCGCCCAGTTCCGCCCA
TTCTCCGCCCCATGGCTGACTAATTTTTTTTATTTATGCAGAGGCCGAGGCCGCCTCTGCCTCTGAGCTA
TTCCAGAAGTAGTGAGGAGGCTTTTTTGGAGGCCTAGGCTTTTGCAAAAAGCTCCCGGGAGCTTGTATAT
CCATTTTCGTCCCGGAGACGGTCACAGCTTGTCTGTAAGCGGATGCCGGGAGCAGACAAGCCCGTCAGGG
CGCGTCAGCGGGTGTTGGCGGGTGTCGGGGCTGGCTTAACTATGCGGCATCAGAGCAGATTGTACTGAGA
GTGCACCATATGCGGTGTGAAATACCGCACAGATGCGTAAGGAGAAAATACCGCATCAGGAAATTGTAAG
CGTTAATATTTTGTTAAAATTCGCGTTAAATTTTTGTTAAATCAGCTCATTTTTTAACCAATAGGCCGAA
ATCGGCAAAATCCCTTATAAATCAAAAGAATAGACCGAGATAGGGT
[37 nt withheld, positions 7467-7503]
AAAGAACGTGGACTCCAACGTCAAAGG
[49 nt withheld, positions 7531-7579]
T
[91 nt withheld, positions 7581-7671]
G
[124 nt withheld, positions 7673-7796]
CCATTCGCCATTCAGGCTGCGCAACTGTTGGGAAGGGCGATCGGTGCGGGCCTCTTCGCTATTACGCCAG
CTGGCGAAAGGGGGATGTGCTGCAAGGCGATTAAGTTGGGTAACGCCAGGGTTTTCCCAGTCACGACGTT
GTAAAACGACGGCCAGTGAATT
