>Addgene plasmid #72148 | Sema3f(L,-)-Fc-His | addgene partial sequence | sequence record 139000 | pMRB101-F 5'-aagatgcaggcagctgagtt-3'
ACGGTGGAGGGCAGTGTAGTCTGAGCAGTACTCGTTGCTGCCGCGCGCGCCACCAGACATAATAGCTGAC
AGACTAACAGACTGTTCCTTTCCATGGGTCTTTTCTGCAGAAGCTTGAATTCTCGAGGATCCGCGGCCGC
GCCACCATGCTTGTCACTGCCTTCATCCTCTGGGCTTCCCTGCTGACCGGGGCCTGGCCTGCTACCCCTA
TCCAGGACCAGCTTCCAGCCACACCTAGAGTCCGACTGTCATTCAAAGAACTTAAGGCCACCGGTACCGC
CCACTTCTTCAACTTTCTGCTCAACACTACAGACTACAGAATCCTGCTCAAGGATGAGGACCATGACCGC
ATGTATGTGGGCAGCAAGGACTACGTGCTGTCCCTGGACCTGCATGACATCAACCGAGAGCCCCTTATTA
TCCATTGGGCAGCCTCCCCGCAGCGCATTGAGGAGTGCATACTGTCAGGCAAGGATGGCAATGGAGAGTG
TGGTAACTTCGTCCGGCTCATCCAGCCTTGGAACCGAACACACCTGTATGTGTGTGGGACCGGTGCCTAC
AACCCCATGTGCACCTATGTGAACCGTGGCCGTCGCGCACAGGATTACATCTTCTACCTGGAGCCTGAGA
AACTGGAGTCAGGAAAAGGCAAATGTCCCTATGACCCCAAGCTGGACACAGCCTCAGCCCTCATCAATGA
GGAACTCTATGCAGGAGTGTACATCGATTTTATGGGTACCGATGCAGCCATTTTCCGCACGCTGGGGA
