>Addgene plasmid #72148 | Sema3f(L,-)-Fc-His | addgene partial sequence | sequence record 139006 | SV40pA-R 5'-GAAATTTGTGATGCTATTGC-3'
ATAAGATCTCTAGATTAATGGTGATGGTGATGATGGCCGCCTTTACCCGGAGACAGGGAGAGGCTCTTCT
GCGTGTAGTGGTTGTGCAGAGCCTCATGCATCACGGAGCATGAGAAGACGTTCCCCTGCTGCCACCTGCT
CTTGTCCACGGTGAGCTTGCTGTAGAGGAAGAAGGAGCCGTCGGAGTCCAGCACGGGAGGCGTGGTCTTG
TAGTTGTTCTCCGGCTGCCCATTGCTCTCCCACTCCACGGCGATGTCGCTGGGATAGAAGCCTTTGACCA
GGCAGGTCAGGCTGACCTGGTTCTTGGTCAGCTCATCCCGGGATGGGGGCAGGGTATACACCTGTGGTTC
TCGGGGCTGCCCTTTGGCTTTGGAGATGGTTTTCTCGATGGGGGCTGGGAGGGCTTTGTTGGAGACCTTG
CACTTGTACTCCTTGCCATTCAGCCAGTCCTGGTGCAGGACGGTGAGGACGCTGACCACACGGTACGTGC
TGTTGTACTGCTCCTCCCGCGGCTTTGTCTTGGCATTATGCACCTCCACGCCGTCCACGTACCAGTTGAA
CTTGACCTCAGGGTCTTCGTGGCTCACGTCCACCACCACGCATGTGACCTCAGGGGTCCGGGAGATCATG
AGGGTGTCCTTGGGTTTTGGGGGGAAGAGGAAGACTGACGGTCCCCCCAGGAGTTCAGGTGCTGGGCACG
GTGGGCATGTGTGAGTTTTGTCAGGCGCGCCCGGCTTTTTCTGGTCCTGGAGTTCAGGAGGCCTAAGTGC
TCCTGGCGCCTCCCTGGGTCTGGGGGGCACGTGGCGCCAGTAACCCTGGCAGTACTGATGGATGAG
